Addgene plasmid #170969: EF1A_Hygro_P2A_RUNX1_L117R_Barcode
Purpose: Overexpression of RUNX1 L117R mutant protein.
Depositing lab: Prashant Mali. Depositing organization: University of California, San Diego (UCSD). Publication: Interface-guided phenotyping of coding variants in the transcription factor RUNX1. Ozturk K, Panwala R, Sheen J, Ford K, Jayne N, Portell A, Zhang DE, Hutter S, Haferlach T, Ideker T, Mali P, Carter H. Cell Rep. 2024 Jul 4;43(7):114436. doi: 10.1016/j.celrep.2024.114436. PubMed 38968069.
Backbone
  Vector backbone: EF1a_mCherry_P2A_Hygro_Barcode
  Backbone manufacturer: Prashant Mali (Addgene #120426)
  Backbone size w/o insert (bp): 9508
  Vector type: Mammalian Expression, Lentiviral
  Selectable markers: Hygromycin
Growth in bacteria
  Bacterial resistance: Ampicillin, 100 μg/mL
  Growth temperature: 37°C
  Growth strain: NEB Stable
  Copy number: High Copy
Gene/Insert
  Gene/Insert name: RUNX1 (alt name: AML1)
  Species: H. sapiens (human)
  Insert size (bp): 1359
  Mutation: L117R
  Entrez Gene: RUNX1 (a.k.a. AML1, AML1-EVI-1, AMLCR1, CBF2alpha, CBFA2, EVI-1, PEBP2aB, PEBP2alpha)
  Promoter: Ef1A
  Cloning method: Gibson Cloning
  Sequencing primers: 5′ CTGTGTAGAAGTACTCGCCGATAGTG; 3′ TCTTGTCTTCGTTGGGAGTG
Terms and licenses: Academic/Nonprofit Terms; Industry Terms: Not Available to Industry
Depositor comments: Please visit https://doi.org/10.1101/2023.08.03.551876 for bioRxiv preprint.
How to cite: EF1A_Hygro_P2A_RUNX1_L117R_Barcode was a gift from Prashant Mali (Addgene plasmid # 170969 ; http://n2t.net/addgene:170969 ; RRID:Addgene_170969)
