[The description below was written by a language model from this plasmid's Addgene catalogue record and pLannotate feature annotations shown in this document.]
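Description:
EF1A_Hygro_P2A_RUNX1_L117R_Barcode is a lentiviral transfer plasmid for mammalian overexpression of human RUNX1 (AML1) carrying the L117R substitution. It was built by Gibson cloning into the EF1a_mCherry_P2A_Hygro_Barcode backbone. In E. coli it replicates from a high-copy ColE1/pUC-type origin and is selected through the β-lactamase (AmpR) gene. An f1 origin is also present, along with an SV40 promoter/EM7-driven bleomycin/Zeocin resistance cassette ending in an SV40 poly(A) signal, which lies outside the viral region.

The packaged region begins with a CMV enhancer/promoter fused to a truncated HIV-1 5' LTR, an arrangement that typically drives Tat-independent transcription of the viral genome in packaging cells. This is followed by the Ψ packaging signal with a gag fragment, the RRE for Rev-dependent nuclear export, and the cPPT/CTS. Internally, the EF-1α promoter drives the hygromycin phosphotransferase gene (hph) followed by the 1,359 bp RUNX1 coding sequence. As the construct name indicates, the two are linked by a P2A peptide, although this element is not annotated in the feature table. A single transcript should therefore yield both the hygromycin selection marker and the mutant transcription factor, tying drug resistance to RUNX1 expression.

Downstream of RUNX1 are a nef fragment, a loxP site, a second truncated LTR and a bGH poly(A) signal. The barcode named in the title is likewise not annotated, so its position cannot be stated from the record. No WPRE is listed. The associated work concerns phenotyping of RUNX1 coding variants, which is consistent with a barcoded variant-expression construct.
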