Features (pLannotate 1.2.2; 33 found; start..end, strand, type, name):
    105..152     +  promoter       EM7 promoter: synthetic bacterial promoter&nbsp
    171..545     +  CDS            BleoR: antibiotic-binding protein; Sh ble from Streptoalloteichus hindustanus; confers resistance to bleomycin, phleomycin, and Zeocin™
    555..680     +  CDS            ble (fragment): BLE_KLEPN - Experimental evidence at protein level: Swiss-Prot protein existence level 1. Binding protein with a strong affinity to the bleomycin family of antibiotics. Binds to CL990; an antimitotic-antibiotic compound. From Klebsiella pneumoniae.
    675..796     +  polyA_signal   SV40 poly(A) signal: SV40 polyadenylation signal
    867..889     -  protein_bind   lac operator (fragment): The lac repressor binds to the lac operator to inhibit transcription in E. coli. This inhibition can be relieved by adding lactose or isopropyl-β-D-thiogalactopyranoside (IPTG). lac repressor encoded by lacI
    893..923     -  promoter       lac promoter: promoter for the E. coli lac operon
    938..959     -  protein_bind   CAP binding site: CAP binding activates transcription in the presence of cAMP. E. coli catabolite activator protein
    972..1064    -  CDS            lacI (fragment): lac repressor; lacI; The lac repressor binds to the lac operator to inhibit transcription in E. coli. This inhibition can be relieved by adding lactose or isopropyl-β-D-thiogalactopyranoside (IPTG).
   1247..1835    -  rep_origin     ori: high-copy-number ColE1/pMB1/pBR322/pUC origin of replication
   2006..2866    -  CDS            AmpR: β-lactamase; bla; confers resistance to ampicillin, carbenicillin, and related antibiotics
   2867..2971    -  promoter       AmpR promoter: bla
   3030..3082    -  misc_feature   bom (fragment): basis of mobility region from pBR322
   3237..3616    +  enhancer       CMV enhancer: human cytomegalovirus immediate early enhancer
   3617..3816    +  promoter       CMV promoter: human cytomegalovirus (CMV) immediate early promoter
   3834..4014    +  LTR            5' LTR (truncated): truncated 5' long terminal repeat (LTR) from HIV-1
   4061..4186    +  misc_feature   HIV-1 Ψ: packaging signal of human immunodeficiency virus type 1
   4170..4533    +  CDS            HIV-1 gag (fragment): gag protein from human immunodeficiency virus 1; gag
   4679..4912    +  misc_feature   RRE: The Rev response element (RRE) of HIV-1 allows for Rev-dependent mRNA export from the nucleus to the cytoplasm.
   5289..5389    +  CDS            Rev (fragment): human immunodeficiency virus 1 (HIV-1) Rev protein; rev; enhances nuclear export of unspliced and incompletely spliced viral mRNAs
   5439..5556    +  misc_feature   cPPT/CTS: central polypurine tract and central termination sequence of HIV-1
   5619..5685    +  CDS            small t antigen (fragment): SV40 (simian virus 40) small t antigen
   5692..6870    +  promoter       EF-1α promoter: strong constitutive promoter for human elongation factor EF-1α
   6887..6905    +  promoter       T7 promoter: promoter for bacteriophage T7 RNA polymerase
   6925..6961    -  misc_feature   MCS (fragment): pBluescript multiple cloning site
   6969..7991    +  CDS            hph: KHYB_ECOLX - Experimental evidence at protein level: Swiss-Prot protein existence level 1. The aminoglycoside phosphotransferases achieve inactivation of their antibiotic substrates by phosphorylation. Only phosphorylates hygromycin and closely related compounds such as demethyl analogs and destomycin. From Escherichia coli.
   8058..9416    +  CDS            RUNX1: RUNX1_HUMAN - Also known as AML1, CBFA2. Experimental evidence at protein level: Swiss-Prot protein existence level 1. Isoform AML-1L interferes with the transactivation activity of RUNX1. From Homo sapiens (Human).
   9500..9613    +  CDS            nef (fragment): NEF_HV1LA - Experimental evidence at protein level: Swiss-Prot protein existence level 1. Extracellular Nef protein targets CD4(+) T-lymphocytes for apoptosis by interacting with CXCR4 surface receptors. From Human immunodeficiency virus type 1 group M subtype B (isolate Lai) (HIV-1).
   9611..9644    +  protein_bind   loxP: Cre-mediated recombination occurs in the 8-bp core sequence (GCATACAT). Cre recombinase
   9669..9849    +  LTR            5' LTR (truncated): truncated 5' long terminal repeat (LTR) from HIV-1
   9881..10105   +  polyA_signal   bGH poly(A) signal: bovine growth hormone polyadenylation signal
  10109..10130   +  promoter       SV40 promoter (fragment): SV40 enhancer and early promoter
  10151..10579   +  rep_origin     f1 ori (sequence partly withheld): f1 bacteriophage origin of replication; arrow indicates direction of (+) strand synthesis
  10593..57      +  promoter       SV40 promoter (across the origin): SV40 enhancer and early promoter
>Addgene plasmid #170969 | EF1A_Hygro_P2A_RUNX1_L117R_Barcode | addgene full sequence | sequence record 336099 | Addgene NGS Result
TCTGAGCTATTCCAGAAGTAGTGAGGAGGCTTTTTTGGAGGCCTAGGCTTTTGCAAAAAGCTCCCGGGAG
CTTGTATATCCATTTTCGGATCTGATCAGCACGTGTTGACAATTAATCATCGGCATAGTATATCGGCATA
GTATAATACGACAAGGTGAGGAACTAAACCATGGCCAAGTTGACCAGTGCCGTTCCGGTGCTCACCGCGC
GCGACGTCGCCGGAGCGGTCGAGTTCTGGACCGACCGGCTCGGGTTCTCCCGGGACTTCGTGGAGGACGA
CTTCGCCGGTGTGGTCCGGGACGACGTGACCCTGTTCATCAGCGCGGTCCAGGACCAGGTGGTGCCGGAC
AACACCCTGGCCTGGGTGTGGGTGCGCGGCCTGGACGAGCTGTACGCCGAGTGGTCGGAGGTCGTGTCCA
CGAACTTCCGGGACGCCTCCGGGCCGGCCATGACCGAGATCGGCGAGCAGCCGTGGGGGCGGGAGTTCGC
CCTGCGCGACCCGGCCGGCAACTGCGTGCACTTCGTGGCCGAGGAGCAGGACTGACACGTGCTACGAGAT
TTCGATTCCACCGCCGCCTTCTATGAAAGGTTGGGCTTCGGAATCGTTTTCCGGGACGCCGGCTGGATGA
TCCTCCAGCGCGGGGATCTCATGCTGGAGTTCTTCGCCCACCCCAACTTGTTTATTGCAGCTTATAATGG
TTACAAATAAAGCAATAGCATCACAAATTTCACAAATAAAGCATTTTTTTCACTGCATTCTAGTTGTGGT
TTGTCCAAACTCATCAATGTATCTTATCATGTCTGTATACCGTCGACCTCTAGCTAGAGCTTGGCGTAAT
CATGGTCATAGCTGTTTCCTGTGTGAAATTGTTATCCGCTCACAATTCCACACAACATACGAGCCGGAAG
CATAAAGTGTAAAGCCTGGGGTGCCTAATGAGTGAGCTAACTCACATTAATTGCGTTGCGCTCACTGCCC
GCTTTCCAGTCGGGAAACCTGTCGTGCCAGCTGCATTAATGAATCGGCCAACGCGCGGGGAGAGGCGGTT
TGCGTATTGGGCGCTCTTCCGCTTCCTCGCTCACTGACTCGCTGCGCTCGGTCGTTCGGCTGCGGCGAGC
GGTATCAGCTCACTCAAAGGCGGTAATACGGTTATCCACAGAATCAGGGGATAACGCAGGAAAGAACATG
TGAGCAAAAGGCCAGCAAAAGGCCAGGAACCGTAAAAAGGCCGCGTTGCTGGCGTTTTTCCATAGGCTCC
GCCCCCCTGACGAGCATCACAAAAATCGACGCTCAAGTCAGAGGTGGCGAAACCCGACAGGACTATAAAG
ATACCAGGCGTTTCCCCCTGGAAGCTCCCTCGTGCGCTCTCCTGTTCCGACCCTGCCGCTTACCGGATAC
CTGTCCGCCTTTCTCCCTTCGGGAAGCGTGGCGCTTTCTCATAGCTCACGCTGTAGGTATCTCAGTTCGG
TGTAGGTCGTTCGCTCCAAGCTGGGCTGTGTGCACGAACCCCCCGTTCAGCCCGACCGCTGCGCCTTATC
CGGTAACTATCGTCTTGAGTCCAACCCGGTAAGACACGACTTATCGCCACTGGCAGCAGCCACTGGTAAC
AGGATTAGCAGAGCGAGGTATGTAGGCGGTGCTACAGAGTTCTTGAAGTGGTGGCCTAACTACGGCTACA
CTAGAAGAACAGTATTTGGTATCTGCGCTCTGCTGAAGCCAGTTACCTTCGGAAAAAGAGTTGGTAGCTC
TTGATCCGGCAAACAAACCACCGCTGGTAGCGGTGGTTTTTTTGTTTGCAAGCAGCAGATTACGCGCAGA
AAAAAAGGATCTCAAGAAGATCCTTTGATCTTTTCTACGGGGTCTGACGCTCAGTGGAACGAAAACTCAC
GTTAAGGGATTTTGGTCATGAGATTATCAAAAAGGATCTTCACCTAGATCCTTTTAAATTAAAAATGAAG
TTTTAAATCAATCTAAAGTATATATGAGTAAACTTGGTCTGACAGTTACCAATGCTTAATCAGTGAGGCA
CCTATCTCAGCGATCTGTCTATTTCGTTCATCCATAGTTGCCTGACTCCCCGTCGTGTAGATAACTACGA
TACGGGAGGGCTTACCATCTGGCCCCAGTGCTGCAATGATACCGCGAGACCCACGCTCACCGGCTCCAGA
TTTATCAGCAATAAACCAGCCAGCCGGAAGGGCCGAGCGCAGAAGTGGTCCTGCAACTTTATCCGCCTCC
ATCCAGTCTATTAATTGTTGCCGGGAAGCTAGAGTAAGTAGTTCGCCAGTTAATAGTTTGCGCAACGTTG
TTGCCATTGCTACAGGCATCGTGGTGTCACGCTCGTCGTTTGGTATGGCTTCATTCAGCTCCGGTTCCCA
ACGATCAAGGCGAGTTACATGATCCCCCATGTTGTGCAAAAAAGCGGTTAGCTCCTTCGGTCCTCCGATC
GTTGTCAGAAGTAAGTTGGCCGCAGTGTTATCACTCATGGTTATGGCAGCACTGCATAATTCTCTTACTG
TCATGCCATCCGTAAGATGCTTTTCTGTGACTGGTGAGTACTCAACCAAGTCATTCTGAGAATAGTGTAT
GCGGCGACCGAGTTGCTCTTGCCCGGCGTCAATACGGGATAATACCGCGCCACATAGCAGAACTTTAAAA
GTGCTCATCATTGGAAAACGTTCTTCGGGGCGAAAACTCTCAAGGATCTTACCGCTGTTGAGATCCAGTT
CGATGTAACCCACTCGTGCACCCAACTGATCTTCAGCATCTTTTACTTTCACCAGCGTTTCTGGGTGAGC
AAAAACAGGAAGGCAAAATGCCGCAAAAAAGGGAATAAGGGCGACACGGAAATGTTGAATACTCATACTC
TTCCTTTTTCAATATTATTGAAGCATTTATCAGGGTTATTGTCTCATGAGCGGATACATATTTGAATGTA
TTTAGAAAAATAAACAAATAGGGGTTCCGCGCACATTTCCCCGAAAAGTGCCACCTGACGTCGACGGATC
GGGAGATCTCCCGATCCCCTATGGTGCACTCTCAGTACAATCTGCTCTGATGCCGCATAGTTAAGCCAGT
ATCTGCTCCCTGCTTGTGTGTTGGAGGTCGCTGAGTAGTGCGCGAGCAAAATTTAAGCTACAACAAGGCA
AGGCTTGACCGACAATTGCATGAAGAATCTGCTTAGGGTTAGGCGTTTTGCGCTGCTTCGCGATGTACGG
GCCAGATATACGCGTTGACATTGATTATTGACTAGTTATTAATAGTAATCAATTACGGGGTCATTAGTTC
ATAGCCCATATATGGAGTTCCGCGTTACATAACTTACGGTAAATGGCCCGCCTGGCTGACCGCCCAACGA
CCCCCGCCCATTGACGTCAATAATGACGTATGTTCCCATAGTAACGCCAATAGGGACTTTCCATTGACGT
CAATGGGTGGAGTATTTACGGTAAACTGCCCACTTGGCAGTACATCAAGTGTATCATATGCCAAGTACGC
CCCCTATTGACGTCAATGACGGTAAATGGCCCGCCTGGCATTATGCCCAGTACATGACCTTATGGGACTT
TCCTACTTGGCAGTACATCTACGTATTAGTCATCGCTATTACCATGGTGATGCGGTTTTGGCAGTACATC
AATGGGCGTGGATAGCGGTTTGACTCACGGGGATTTCCAAGTCTCCACCCCATTGACGTCAATGGGAGTT
TGTTTTGGCACCAAAATCAACGGGACTTTCCAAAATGTCGTAACAACTCCGCCCCATTGACGCAAATGGG
CGGTAGGCGTGTACGGTGGGAGGTCTATATAAGCAGCGCGTTTTGCCTGTACTGGGTCTCTCTGGTTAGA
CCAGATCTGAGCCTGGGAGCTCTCTGGCTAACTAGGGAACCCACTGCTTAAGCCTCAATAAAGCTTGCCT
TGAGTGCTTCAAGTAGTGTGTGCCCGTCTGTTGTGTGACTCTGGTAACTAGAGATCCCTCAGACCCTTTT
AGTCAGTGTGGAAAATCTCTAGCAGTGGCGCCCGAACAGGGACTTGAAAGCGAAAGGGAAACCAGAGGAG
CTCTCTCGACGCAGGACTCGGCTTGCTGAAGCGCGCACGGCAAGAGGCGAGGGGCGGCGACTGGTGAGTA
CGCCAAAAATTTTGACTAGCGGAGGCTAGAAGGAGAGAGATGGGTGCGAGAGCGTCAGTATTAAGCGGGG
GAGAATTAGATCGCGATGGGAAAAAATTCGGTTAAGGCCAGGGGGAAAGAAAAAATATAAATTAAAACAT
ATAGTATGGGCAAGCAGGGAGCTAGAACGATTCGCAGTTAATCCTGGCCTGTTAGAAACATCAGAAGGCT
GTAGACAAATACTGGGACAGCTACAACCATCCCTTCAGACAGGATCAGAAGAACTTAGATCATTATATAA
TACAGTAGCAACCCTCTATTGTGTGCATCAAAGGATAGAGATAAAAGACACCAAGGAAGCTTTAGACAAG
ATAGAGGAAGAGCAAAACAAAAGTAAGACCACCGCACAGCAAGCGGCCGCTGATCTTCAGACCTGGAGGA
GGAGATATGAGGGACAATTGGAGAAGTGAATTATATAAATATAAAGTAGTAAAAATTGAACCATTAGGAG
TAGCACCCACCAAGGCAAAGAGAAGAGTGGTGCAGAGAGAAAAAAGAGCAGTGGGAATAGGAGCTTTGTT
CCTTGGGTTCTTGGGAGCAGCAGGAAGCACTATGGGCGCAGCGTCAATGACGCTGACGGTACAGGCCAGA
CAATTATTGTCTGGTATAGTGCAGCAGCAGAACAATTTGCTGAGGGCTATTGAGGCGCAACAGCATCTGT
TGCAACTCACAGTCTGGGGCATCAAGCAGCTCCAGGCAAGAATCCTGGCTGTGGAAAGATACCTAAAGGA
TCAACAGCTCCTGGGGATTTGGGGTTGCTCTGGAAAACTCATTTGCACCACTGCTGTGCCTTGGAATGCT
AGTTGGAGTAATAAATCTCTGGAACAGATTTGGAATCACACGACCTGGATGGAGTGGGACAGAGAAATTA
ACAATTACACAAGCTTAATACACTCCTTAATTGAAGAATCGCAAAACCAGCAAGAAAAGAATGAACAAGA
ATTATTGGAATTAGATAAATGGGCAAGTTTGTGGAATTGGTTTAACATAACAAATTGGCTGTGGTATATA
AAATTATTCATAATGATAGTAGGAGGCTTGGTAGGTTTAAGAATAGTTTTTGCTGTACTTTCTATAGTGA
ATAGAGTTAGGCAGGGATATTCACCATTATCGTTTCAGACCCACCTCCCAACCCCGAGGGGACCCGACAG
GCCCGAAGGAATAGAAGAAGAAGGTGGAGAGAGAGACAGAGACAGATCCATTCGATTAGTGAACGGATCG
GCACTGCGTGCGCCAATTCTGCAGACAAATGGCAGTATTCATCCACAATTTTAAAAGAAAAGGGGGGATT
GGGGGGTACAGTGCAGGGGAAAGAATAGTAGACATAATAGCAACAGACATACAAACTAAAGAATTACAAA
AACAAATTACAAAAATTCAAAATTTTCGGGTTTATTACAGGGACAGCAGAGATCCAGTTTGGTTAATTAA
TCGATAAGCTTTGCAAAGATGGATAAAGTTTTAAACAGAGAGGAATCTTTGCAGCTAATGGACCTTCTAG
GTCTTGAAAGGAGTGGGAATTGGCTCCGGTGCCCGTCAGTGGGCAGAGCGCACATCGCCCACAGTCCCCG
AGAAGTTGGGGGGAGGGGTCGGCAATTGAACCGGTGCCTAGAGAAGGTGGCGCGGGGTAAACTGGGAAAG
TGATGTCGTGTACTGGCTCCGCCTTTTTCCCGAGGGTGGGGGAGAACCGTATATAAGTGCAGTAGTCGCC
GTGAACGTTCTTTTTCGCAACGGGTTTGCCGCCAGAACACAGGTAAGTGCCGTGTGTGGTTCCCGCGGGC
CTGGCCTCTTTACGGGTTATGGCCCTTGCGTGCCTTGAATTACTTCCACCTGGCTGCAGTACGTGATTCT
TGATCCCGAGCTTCGGGTTGGAAGTGGGTGGGAGAGTTCGAGGCCTTGCGCTTAAGGAGCCCCTTCGCCT
CGTGCTTGAGTTGAGGCCTGGCCTGGGCGCTGGGGCCGCCGCGTGCGAATCTGGTGGCACCTTCGCGCCT
GTCTCGCTGCTTTCGATAAGTCTCTAGCCATTTAAAATTTTTGATGACCTGCTGCGACGCTTTTTTTCTG
GCAAGATAGTCTTGTAAATGCGGGCCAAGATCTGCACACTGGTATTTCGGTTTTTGGGGCCGCGGGCGGC
GACGGGGCCCGTGCGTCCCAGCGCACATGTTCGGCGAGGCGGGGCCTGCGAGCGCGGCCACCGAGAATCG
GACGGGGGTAGTCTCAAGCTGGCCGGCCTGCTCTGGTGCCTGGCCTCGCGCCGCCGTGTATCGCCCCGCC
CTGGGCGGCAAGGCTGGCCCGGTCGGCACCAGTTGCGTGAGCGGAAAGATGGCCGCTTCCCGGCCCTGCT
GCAGGGAGCTCAAAATGGAGGACGCGGCGCTCGGGAGAGCGGGCGGGTGAGTCACCCACACAAAGGAAAA
GGGCCTTTCCGTCCTCAGCCGTCGCTTCATGTGACTCCACGGAGTACCGGGCGCCGTCCAGGCACCTCGA
TTAGTTCTCGAGCTTTTGGAGTACGTCGTCTTTAGGTTGGGGGGAGGGGTTTTATGCGATGGAGTTTCCC
CACACTGAGTGGGTGGAGACTGAAGTTAGGCCAGCTTGGCACTTGATGTAATTCTCCTTGGAATTTGCCC
TTTTTGAGTTTGGATCTTGGTTCATTCTCAAGCCTCAGACAGTGGTTCAAAGTTTTTTTCTTCCATTTCA
GGTGTCGTGAGGAATTAGCTTGGTACTAATACGACTCACTATAGGGAGACCCAAGCTGGCTAGGTAAGCT
TGATATCGAATTCCTGCAGCCCGGGGGATCCCGCCACCATGAAAAAGCCTGAACTCACCGCGACGTCTGT
CGAGAAGTTTCTGATCGAAAAGTTCGACAGCGTCTCCGACCTGATGCAGCTCTCGGAGGGCGAAGAATCT
CGTGCTTTCAGCTTCGATGTAGGAGGGCGTGGATATGTCCTGCGGGTAAATAGCTGCGCCGATGGTTTCT
ACAAAGATCGTTATGTTTATCGGCACTTTGCATCGGCCGCGCTCCCGATTCCGGAAGTGCTTGACATTGG
GGAATTCAGCGAGAGCCTGACCTATTGCATCTCCCGCCGTGCACAGGGTGTCACGTTGCAAGACCTGCCT
GAAACCGAACTGCCCGCTGTTCTGCAGCCGGTCGCGGAGGCCATGGATGCGATCGCTGCGGCCGATCTTA
GCCAGACGAGCGGGTTCGGCCCATTCGGACCGCAAGGAATCGGTCAATACACTACATGGCGTGATTTCAT
ATGCGCGATTGCTGATCCCCATGTGTATCACTGGCAAACTGTGATGGACGACACCGTCAGTGCGTCCGTC
GCGCAGGCTCTCGATGAGCTGATGCTTTGGGCCGAGGACTGCCCCGAAGTCCGGCACCTCGTGCACGCGG
ATTTCGGCTCCAACAATGTCCTGACGGACAATGGCCGCATAACAGCGGTCATTGACTGGAGCGAGGCGAT
GTTCGGGGATTCCCAATACGAGGTCGCCAACATCTTCTTCTGGAGGCCGTGGTTGGCTTGTATGGAGCAG
CAGACGCGCTACTTCGAGCGGAGGCATCCGGAGCTTGCAGGATCGCCGCGGCTCCGGGCGTATATGCTCC
GCATTGGTCTTGACCAACTCTATCAGAGCTTGGTTGACGGCAATTTCGATGATGCAGCTTGGGCGCAGGG
TCGATGCGACGCAATCGTCCGATCCGGAGCCGGGACTGTCGGGCGTACACAAATCGCCCGCAGAAGCGCG
GCCGTCTGGACCGATGGCTGTGTAGAAGTACTCGCCGATAGTGGAAACCGACGCCCCAGCACTCGTCCGA
GGGCAAAGGAAGGATCCGGCGCAACAAACTTCTCTCTGCTGAAACAAGCCGGAGATGTCGAAGAGAATCC
TGGACCGATGCGTATCCCCGTAGATGCCAGCACGAGCCGCCGCTTCACGCCGCCTTCCACCGCGCTGAGC
CCAGGCAAGATGAGCGAGGCGTTGCCGCTGGGCGCCCCGGACGCCGGCGCTGCCCTGGCCGGCAAGCTGA
GGAGCGGCGACCGCAGCATGGTGGAGGTGCTGGCCGACCACCCGGGCGAGCTGGTGCGCACCGACAGCCC
CAACTTCCTCTGCTCCGTGCTGCCTACGCACTGGCGCTGCAACAAGACCCTGCCCATCGCTTTCAAGGTG
GTGGCCCTAGGGGATGTTCCAGATGGCACTCTGGTCACTGTGATGGCTGGCAATGATGAAAACTACTCGG
CTGAGCGGAGAAATGCTACCGCAGCCATGAAGAACCAGGTTGCAAGATTTAATGACCTCAGGTTTGTCGG
TCGAAGTGGAAGAGGGAAAAGCTTCACTCTGACCATCACTGTCTTCACAAACCCACCGCAAGTCGCCACC
TACCACAGAGCCATCAAAATCACAGTGGATGGGCCCCGAGAACCTCGAAGACATCGGCAGAAACTAGATG
ATCAGACCAAGCCCGGGAGCTTGTCCTTTTCCGAGCGGCTCAGTGAACTGGAGCAGCTGCGGCGCACAGC
CATGAGGGTCAGCCCACACCACCCAGCCCCCACGCCCAACCCTCGTGCCTCCCTGAACCACTCCACTGCC
TTTAACCCTCAGCCTCAGAGTCAGATGCAGGATACAAGGCAGATCCAACCATCCCCACCGTGGTCCTACG
ATCAGTCCTACCAATACCTGGGATCCATTGCCTCTCCTTCTGTGCACCCAGCAACGCCCATTTCACCTGG
ACGTGCCAGCGGCATGACAACCCTCTCTGCAGAACTTTCCAGTCGACTCTCAACGGCACCCGACCTGACA
GCGTTCAGCGACCCGCGCCAGTTCCCCGCGCTGCCCTCCATCTCCGACCCCCGCATGCACTATCCAGGCG
CCTTCACCTACTCCCCGACGCCGGTCACCTCGGGCATCGGCATCGGCATGTCGGCCATGGGCTCGGCCAC
GCGCTACCACACCTACCTGCCGCCGCCCTACCCCGGCTCGTCGCAAGCGCAGGGAGGCCCGTTCCAAGCC
AGCTCGCCCTCCTACCACCTGTACTACGGCGCCTCGGCCGGCTCCTACCAGTTCTCCATGGTGGGCGGCG
AGCGCTCGCCGCCGCGCATCCTGCCGCCCTGCACCAACGCCTCCACCGGCTCCGCGCTGCTCAACCCCAG
CCTCCCGAACCAGAGCGACGTGGTGGAGGCCGAGGGCAGCCACAGCAACTCCCCCACCAACATGGCGCCC
TCCGCGCGCCTGGAGGAGGCCGTGTGGAGGCCCTACTGACTAGCTAAGTTAGAACTATTTCCTGGCTGTT
ACGCGTGGGGTCATGGTCTACTGACGGGCTTGTTAAACAGTGAACCGCCCGCCCCACGACCCGCAGCGCC
CGACCGAAAGGAGCGCACGACCCCATGCATCGAACAAAAGAAAAGGGGGGACTGGAAGGGCTAATTCACT
CCCAACGAAGACAAGATATCATAACTTCGTATAGCATACATTATACGAAGTTATCGTCTAGCTGGTCCGG
ACTGTACTGGGTCTCTCTGGTTAGACCAGATCTGAGCCTGGGAGCTCTCTGGCTAACTAGGGAACCCACT
GCTTAAGCCTCAATAAAGCTTGCCTTGAGTGCTTCAAGTAGTGTGTGCCCGTCTGTTGTGTGACTCTGGT
AACTAGAGATCCCTCAGACCCTTTTAGTCAGTGTGGAAAATCTCTAGCAGGGCCCGTTTAAACCCGCTGA
TCAGCCTCGACTGTGCCTTCTAGTTGCCAGCCATCTGTTGTTTGCCCCTCCCCCGTGCCTTCCTTGACCC
TGGAAGGTGCCACTCCCACTGTCCTTTCCTAATAAAATGAGGAAATTGCATCGCATTGTCTGAGTAGGTG
TCATTCTATTCTGGGGGGTGGGGTGGGGCAGGACAGCAAGGGGGAGGATTGGGAAGACAATAGCAGGCAT
GCTGGGGATGCGGTGGGCTCTATGGCTTCTGAGGCGGAAAGAACCAGCTGGGGCTCTAGGGGGTATCCCC
[124 nt withheld, positions 10151-10274]
C
[91 nt withheld, positions 10276-10366]
A
[49 nt withheld, positions 10368-10416]
CCTTTGACGTTGGAGTCCACGTTCTTT
[37 nt withheld, positions 10444-10480]
ACCCTATCTCGGTCTATTCTTTTGATTTATAAGGGATTTTGCCGATTTCGGCCTATTGGTTAAAAAATGA
GCTGATTTAACAAAAATTTAACGCGAATTAATTCTGTGGAATGTGTGTCAGTTAGGGTGTGGAAAGTCCC
CAGGCTCCCCAGCAGGCAGAAGTATGCAAAGCATGCATCTCAATTAGTCAGCAACCAGGTGTGGAAAGTC
CCCAGGCTCCCCAGCAGGCAGAAGTATGCAAAGCATGCATCTCAATTAGTCAGCAACCATAGTCCCGCCC
CTAACTCCGCCCATCCCGCCCCTAACTCCGCCCAGTTCCGCCCATTCTCCGCCCCATGGCTGACTAATTT
TTTTTATTTATGCAGAGGCCGAGGCCGCCTCTGCC
